Addgene plasmid #142021: TFORF2305
Purpose: Lentiviral vector for overexpressing transcription factor ORFs with unique 24-bp barcodes. Barcodes facilitate identification of transcription factors in pooled screens.
Depositing lab: Feng Zhang. Depositing organization: Broad Institute. Publication: A transcription factor atlas of directed differentiation. Joung J, Ma S, Tay T, Geiger-Schuller KR, Kirchgatterer PC, Verdine VK, Guo B, Arias-Garcia MA, Allen WE, Singh A, Kuksenko O, Abudayyeh OO, Gootenberg JS, Fu Z, Macrae RK, Buenrostro JD, Regev A, Zhang F. Cell. 2023 Jan 5;186(1):209-229.e26. doi: 10.1016/j.cell.2022.11.026. PubMed 36608654.
Backbone
  Vector backbone: pLX_TRC317
  Backbone manufacturer: Broad Institute Genetic Perturbation Platform
  Backbone size w/o insert (bp): 8264
  Vector type: Mammalian Expression, Lentiviral
  Selectable markers: Puromycin
Growth in bacteria
  Bacterial resistance: Ampicillin, 100 μg/mL
  Growth temperature: 37°C
  Growth strain: NEB Stable
  Copy number: High Copy
Gene/Insert
  Gene/Insert name: ETV1
  Species: H. sapiens (human)
  Insert size (bp): 1226
  Entrez Gene: ETV1 (a.k.a. ER81)
  Promoter: EF1a
  Cloning method: Unknown
  Sequencing primers: 5′ GGGTGGAGACTGAAGTTAGGCCAG; 3′ CACATAGCGTAAAAGGAGCAACATAG
Terms and licenses: Academic/Nonprofit Terms; Industry Terms: Not Available to Industry
Depositor comments: NM_001163152,ENST00000399357 . The transcription factor ORF portion of this plasmid was synthesized by Genewiz. Please test multiple small colonies in case of plasmid recombination. To make this collection available in a timely manner, a portion of this collection was not fully sequenced by Addgene. If an Addgene verified full plasmid sequence is not available, please contact us prior to placing an order to request the full sequence.
How to cite: TFORF2305 was a gift from Feng Zhang (Addgene plasmid # 142021 ; http://n2t.net/addgene:142021 ; RRID:Addgene_142021)
