[The description below was written by a language model from this plasmid's Addgene catalogue record and pLannotate feature annotations shown in this document.]
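Description:
TFORF2305 is a lentiviral mammalian expression plasmid built on the pLX_TRC317 backbone and carrying an open reading frame for the human ETS-family transcription factor ETV1 (also known as ER81). It belongs to a large barcoded transcription factor ORF collection, in which each construct carries a unique 24-bp barcode so that the overexpressed factor can be identified in pooled screens. In bacteria the plasmid is maintained through a high-copy ColE1/pUC-type origin and selected with ampicillin via the β-lactamase gene. An f1 origin and remnants of a lac/lacZα cloning region flanked by T7 and T3 promoters are also present in the backbone. The depositor notes that the plasmid can recombine during propagation, as is common for LTR-containing vectors.

The viral cassette has a third-generation, self-inactivating design. An RSV promoter drives a truncated HIV-1 5' LTR, followed by the Ψ packaging signal with a partial gag sequence and the Rev response element, and the transfer region ends in a ΔU3 3' LTR with a downstream SV40 polyadenylation signal. Within this region, an SV40 early promoter/origin drives puromycin N-acetyltransferase for selection of transduced mammalian cells. A cPPT/CTS element, which aids nuclear import of the viral genome, lies between this cassette and the EF-1α promoter that constitutively expresses the ETV1 ORF. A WPRE downstream of the ORF enhances transcript stability and expression. The barcode is not annotated in the feature table, and the short U6 promoter fragment between the ORF and the WPRE is probably only a partial sequence match rather than a functional promoter. The construct is intended for producing lentivirus to overexpress ETV1, individually or in pooled screens such as directed-differentiation studies.
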