Features (pLannotate 1.2.2; 31 found; start..end, strand, type, name):
      5..231     +  promoter       RSV promoter: Rous sarcoma virus enhancer/promoter
    232..412     +  LTR            5' LTR (truncated): truncated 5' long terminal repeat (LTR) from HIV-1
    459..584     +  misc_feature   HIV-1 Ψ: packaging signal of human immunodeficiency virus type 1
    568..931     +  CDS            HIV-1 gag (fragment): gag protein from human immunodeficiency virus 1; gag
   1077..1310    +  misc_feature   RRE: The Rev response element (RRE) of HIV-1 allows for Rev-dependent mRNA export from the nucleus to the cytoplasm.
   1687..1713    +  CDS            Rev (fragment): human immunodeficiency virus 1 (HIV-1) Rev protein; rev; enhances nuclear export of unspliced and incompletely spliced viral mRNAs
   1720..1743    +  promoter       SV40 promoter (fragment): SV40 early promoter
   1744..1815    +  promoter       SV40 promoter (fragment): SV40 enhancer and early promoter
   1839..1974    +  rep_origin     SV40 ori: SV40 origin of replication
   2020..2616    +  CDS            PuroR (fragment): puromycin N-acetyltransferase; pac from Streptomyces; confers resistance to puromycin
   2665..2782    +  misc_feature   cPPT/CTS: central polypurine tract and central termination sequence of HIV-1
   2847..2913    +  CDS            small t antigen (fragment): SV40 (simian virus 40) small t antigen
   2920..4098    +  promoter       EF-1α promoter: strong constitutive promoter for human elongation factor EF-1α
   4175..5236    +  CDS            ETV1 (fragment): ETV1_HUMAN - Also known as ER81. Experimental evidence at protein level: Swiss-Prot protein existence level 1. Transcriptional activator that binds to DNA sequences containing the consensus pentanucleotide 5'-CGGA[AT]-3'. From Homo sapiens (Human).
   5252..5305    +  promoter       U6 promoter (fragment): RNA polymerase III promoter for human U6 snRNA
   5347..5935    +  misc_feature   WPRE: woodchuck hepatitis virus posttranscriptional regulatory element
   5986..6005    +  misc_feature   cPPT/CTS (fragment): central polypurine tract and central termination sequence of HIV-1
   6007..6240    +  LTR            3' LTR (ΔU3): self-inactivating 3' long terminal repeat (LTR) from HIV-1
   6318..6439    +  polyA_signal   SV40 poly(A) signal: SV40 polyadenylation signal
   6479..6614    +  rep_origin     SV40 ori: SV40 origin of replication
   6635..6653    -  promoter       T7 promoter: promoter for bacteriophage T7 RNA polymerase
   6661..6816    +  CDS            lacZα (fragment): LacZα fragment of β-galactosidase; lacZ fragment
   6821..7249    +  rep_origin     f1 ori (sequence partly withheld): f1 bacteriophage origin of replication; arrow indicates direction of (+) strand synthesis
   7302..7406    +  promoter       AmpR promoter: bla
   7407..8267    +  CDS            AmpR: β-lactamase; bla; confers resistance to ampicillin, carbenicillin, and related antibiotics
   8438..9026    +  rep_origin     ori: high-copy-number ColE1/pMB1/pBR322/pUC origin of replication
   9209..9301    +  CDS            lacI (fragment): lac repressor; lacI; The lac repressor binds to the lac operator to inhibit transcription in E. coli. This inhibition can be relieved by adding lactose or isopropyl-β-D-thiogalactopyranoside (IPTG).
   9314..9335    +  protein_bind   CAP binding site: CAP binding activates transcription in the presence of cAMP. E. coli catabolite activator protein
   9350..9380    +  promoter       lac promoter: promoter for the E. coli lac operon
   9388..9404    +  protein_bind   lac operator: The lac repressor binds to the lac operator to inhibit transcription in E. coli. This inhibition can be relieved by adding lactose or isopropyl-β-D-thiogalactopyranoside (IPTG). lac repressor encoded by lacI
   9449..9467    +  promoter       T3 promoter: promoter for bacteriophage T3 RNA polymerase
>Addgene plasmid #142021 | TFORF2305 | addgene full sequence | sequence record 391438 | Addgene NGS Result
TTAATGTAGTCTTATGCAATACTCTTGTAGTCTTGCAACATGGTAACGATGAGTTAGCAACATGCCTTAC
AAGGAGAGAAAAAGCACCGTGCATGCCGATTGGTGGAAGTAAGGTGGTACGATCGTGCCTTATTAGGAAG
GCAACAGACGGGTCTGACATGGATTGGACGAACCACTGAATTGCCGCATTGCAGAGATATTGTATTTAAG
TGCCTAGCTCGATACATAAACGGGTCTCTCTGGTTAGACCAGATCTGAGCCTGGGAGCTCTCTGGCTAAC
TAGGGAACCCACTGCTTAAGCCTCAATAAAGCTTGCCTTGAGTGCTTCAAGTAGTGTGTGCCCGTCTGTT
GTGTGACTCTGGTAACTAGAGATCCCTCAGACCCTTTTAGTCAGTGTGGAAAATCTCTAGCAGTGGCGCC
CGAACAGGGACTTGAAAGCGAAAGGGAAACCAGAGGAGCTCTCTCGACGCAGGACTCGGCTTGCTGAAGC
GCGCACGGCAAGAGGCGAGGGGCGGCGACTGGTGAGTACGCCAAAAATTTTGACTAGCGGAGGCTAGAAG
GAGAGAGATGGGTGCGAGAGCGTCAGTATTAAGCGGGGGAGAATTAGATCGCGATGGGAAAAAATTCGGT
TAAGGCCAGGGGGAAAGAAAAAATATAAATTAAAACATATAGTATGGGCAAGCAGGGAGCTAGAACGATT
CGCAGTTAATCCTGGCCTGTTAGAAACATCAGAAGGCTGTAGACAAATACTGGGACAGCTACAACCATCC
CTTCAGACAGGATCAGAAGAACTTAGATCATTATATAATACAGTAGCAACCCTCTATTGTGTGCATCAAA
GGATAGAGATAAAAGACACCAAGGAAGCTTTAGACAAGATAGAGGAAGAGCAAAACAAAAGTAAGACCAC
CGCACAGCAAGCGGCCGCTGATCTTCAGACCTGGAGGAGGAGATATGAGGGACAATTGGAGAAGTGAATT
ATATAAATATAAAGTAGTAAAAATTGAACCATTAGGAGTAGCACCCACCAAGGCAAAGAGAAGAGTGGTG
CAGAGAGAAAAAAGAGCAGTGGGAATAGGAGCTTTGTTCCTTGGGTTCTTGGGAGCAGCAGGAAGCACTA
TGGGCGCAGCGTCAATGACGCTGACGGTACAGGCCAGACAATTATTGTCTGGTATAGTGCAGCAGCAGAA
CAATTTGCTGAGGGCTATTGAGGCGCAACAGCATCTGTTGCAACTCACAGTCTGGGGCATCAAGCAGCTC
CAGGCAAGAATCCTGGCTGTGGAAAGATACCTAAAGGATCAACAGCTCCTGGGGATTTGGGGTTGCTCTG
GAAAACTCATTTGCACCACTGCTGTGCCTTGGAATGCTAGTTGGAGTAATAAATCTCTGGAACAGATTTG
GAATCACACGACCTGGATGGAGTGGGACAGAGAAATTAACAATTACACAAGCTTAATACACTCCTTAATT
GAAGAATCGCAAAACCAGCAAGAAAAGAATGAACAAGAATTATTGGAATTAGATAAATGGGCAAGTTTGT
GGAATTGGTTTAACATAACAAATTGGCTGTGGTATATAAAATTATTCATAATGATAGTAGGAGGCTTGGT
AGGTTTAAGAATAGTTTTTGCTGTACTTTCTATAGTGAATAGAGTTAGGCAGGGATATTCACCATTATCG
TTTCAGACCCACCTCCCAACCCCGAGGGGACCCATGCATTGCATCTCAATTAGTCAGCAACCAGGTGTGG
AAAGTCCCCAGGCTCCCCAGCAGGCAGAAGTATGCAAAGCATGCGTCTCAATTAGTCAGCAACCATAGTC
CCGCCCCTAACTCCGCCCATCCCGCCCCTAACTCCGCCCAGTTCCGCCCATTCTCCGCCCCATGGCTGAC
TAATTTTTTTTATTTATGCAGAGGCCGAGGCCGCCTCGGCCTCTGAGCTATTCCAGAAGTAGTGAGGAGG
CTTTTTTGGAGGCCTAGGCTTTTGCAAAAAGCTTTCTAGAGGTACCACCGGAGCTTACCATGACCGAGTA
CAAGCCCACGGTGCGCCTCGCCACCCGCGACGACGTCCCCAGGGCCGTACGCACCCTCGCCGCCGCGTTC
GCCGACTACCCCGCCACGCGCCACACCGTCGATCCGGACCGCCACATCGAGCGGGTCACCGAGCTGCAAG
AACTCTTCCTCACGCGCGTCGGGCTCGACATCGGCAAGGTGTGGGTCGCGGACGACGGCGCCGCCGTGGC
GGTCTGGACCACGCCGGAGAGCGTCGAAGCGGGGGCGGTGTTCGCCGAGATCGGCCCGCGCATGGCCGAG
TTGAGCGGTTCCCGGCTGGCCGCGCAGCAACAGATGGAAGGCCTCCTGGCGCCGCACCGGCCCAAGGAGC
CCGCGTGGTTCCTGGCCACCGTCGGCGTCTCGCCCGACCACCAGGGCAAGGGTCTGGGCAGCGCCGTCGT
GCTCCCCGGAGTGGAGGCGGCCGAGCGCGCCGGGGTGCCCGCCTTCCTGGAGACCTCCGCGCCCCGCAAC
CTCCCCTTCTACGAGCGGCTCGGCTTCACCGTCACCGCCGACGTCGAGGTGCCCGAAGGACCGCGCACCT
GGTGCATGACCCGCAAGCCCGGTGCCAGTTAACGAATTCTAGATCTTGAGACAAATGGCAGTATTCATCC
ACAATTTTAAAAGAAAAGGGGGGATTGGGGGGTACAGTGCAGGGGAAAGAATAGTAGACATAATAGCAAC
AGACATACAAACTAAAGAATTACAAAAACAAATTACAAAAATTCAAAATTTTCGGGTTTATTACAGGGAC
AGCAGAGATCCACTTTGGCGCCGGCTCGAGGCCTGCAGGTGCAAAGATGGATAAAGTTTTAAACAGAGAG
GAATCTTTGCAGCTAATGGACCTTCTAGGTCTTGAAAGGAGTGGGAATTGGCTCCGGTGCCCGTCAGTGG
GCAGAGCGCACATCGCCCACAGTCCCCGAGAAGTTGGGGGGAGGGGTCGGCAATTGAACCGGTGCCTAGA
GAAGGTGGCGCGGGGTAAACTGGGAAAGTGATGTCGTGTACTGGCTCCGCCTTTTTCCCGAGGGTGGGGG
AGAACCGTATATAAGTGCAGTAGTCGCCGTGAACGTTCTTTTTCGCAACGGGTTTGCCGCCAGAACACAG
GTAAGTGCCGTGTGTGGTTCCCGCGGGCCTGGCCTCTTTACGGGTTATGGCCCTTGCGTGCCTTGAATTA
CTTCCACCTGGCTGCAGTACGTGATTCTTGATCCCGAGCTTCGGGTTGGAAGTGGGTGGGAGAGTTCGAG
GCCTTGCGCTTAAGGAGCCCCTTCGCCTCGTGCTTGAGTTGAGGCCTGGCCTGGGCGCTGGGGCCGCCGC
GTGCGAATCTGGTGGCACCTTCGCGCCTGTCTCGCTGCTTTCGATAAGTCTCTAGCCATTTAAAATTTTT
GATGACCTGCTGCGACGCTTTTTTTCTGGCAAGATAGTCTTGTAAATGCGGGCCAAGATCTGCACACTGG
TATTTCGGTTTTTGGGGCCGCGGGCGGCGACGGGGCCCGTGCGTCCCAGCGCACATGTTCGGCGAGGCGG
GGCCTGCGAGCGCGGCCACCGAGAATCGGACGGGGGTAGTCTCAAGCTGGCCGGCCTGCTCTGGTGCCTG
GCCTCGCGCCGCCGTGTATCGCCCCGCCCTGGGCGGCAAGGCTGGCCCGGTCGGCACCAGTTGCGTGAGC
GGAAAGATGGCCGCTTCCCGGCCCTGCTGCAGGGAGCTCAAAATGGAGGACGCGGCGCTCGGGAGAGCGG
GCGGGTGAGTCACCCACACAAAGGAAAAGGGCCTTTCCGTCCTCAGCCGTCGCTTCATGTGACTCCACGG
AGTACCGGGCGCCGTCCAGGCACCTCGATTAGTTCTCGAGCTTTTGGAGTACGTCGTCTTTAGGTTGGGG
GGAGGGGTTTTATGCGATGGAGTTTCCCCACACTGAGTGGGTGGAGACTGAAGTTAGGCCAGCTTGGCAC
TTGATGTAATTCTCCTTGGAATTTGCCCTTTTTGAGTTTGGATCTTGGTTCATTCTCAAGCCTCAGACAG
TGGTTCAAAGTTTTTTTCTTCCATTTCAGGTGTCGTGAGGCTAGCACCGCCACCATGCTTCAAGATTTAA
GTGCAAGTGTCTTCTTTCCACCTTGTTCACAACACAGAACGTTAGCTCAGGTACCTGACAATGATGAGCA
GTTTGTACCAGACTATCAGGCTGAAAGTTTGGCTTTTCATGGCCTGCCACTGAAAATCAAGAAAGAACCC
CACAGTCCATGTTCAGAAATCAGCTCTGCCTGCAGTCAAGAACAGCCCTTTAAATTCAGCTATGGAGAAA
AGTGCCTGTACAATGTCAGATTTCGCCGCCAGCTTTCTGAACCCTGTAACTCCTTTCCTCCTTTGCCGAC
GATGCCAAGGGAAGGACGTCCTATGTACCAACGCCAGATGTCTGAGCCAAACATCCCCTTCCCACCACAA
GGCTTTAAGCAGGAGTACCACGACCCAGTGTATGAACACAACACCATGGTTGGCAGTGCGGCCAGCCAAA
GCTTTCCCCCTCCTCTGATGATTAAACAGGAACCCAGAGATTTTGCATATGACTCAGAAGTGCCTAGCTG
CCACTCCATTTATATGAGGCAAGAAGGCTTCCTGGCTCATCCCAGCAGAACAGAAGGCTGTATGTTTGAA
AAGGGCCCCAGGCAGTTTTATGATGACACCTGTGTTGTCCCAGAAAAATTCGATGGAGACATCAAACAAG
AGCCAGGAATGTATCGGGAAGGACCCACATACCAACGGCGAGGATCACTTCAGCTCTGGCAGTTTTTGGT
AGCTCTTCTGGATGACCCTTCAAATTCTCATTTTATTGCCTGGACTGGTCGAGGCATGGAATTTAAACTG
ATTGAGCCTGAAGAGGTGGCCCGACGTTGGGGCATTCAGAAAAACAGGCCAGCTATGAACTATGATAAAC
TTAGCCGTTCACTCCGCTATTACTATGAGAAAGGAATTATGCAAAAGGTGGCTGGAGAGAGATATGTCTA
CAAGTTTGTGTGTGATCCAGAAGCCCTTTTCTCCATGGCCTTTCCAGATAATCAGCGTCCACTGCTGAAG
ACAGACATGGAACGTCACATCAACGAGGAGGACACAGTGCCTCTTTCTCACTTTGATGAGAGCATGGCCT
ACATGCCGGAAGGGGGCTGCTGCAACCCCCACCCCTACAACGAAGGCTACGTGTATTAGTAATGAACTAG
TCCGTAACTTGAAAGTATTTCGATTTCTTGGCTTTATATATCTTGTGGAAAGGACGACGTGACAGTGGCC
GCGCCGCTTACACGCGTTAAGTCGACAATCAACCTCTGGATTACAAAATTTGTGAAAGATTGACTGGTAT
TCTTAACTATGTTGCTCCTTTTACGCTATGTGGATACGCTGCTTTAATGCCTTTGTATCATGCTATTGCT
TCCCGTATGGCTTTCATTTTCTCCTCCTTGTATAAATCCTGGTTGCTGTCTCTTTATGAGGAGTTGTGGC
CCGTTGTCAGGCAACGTGGCGTGGTGTGCACTGTGTTTGCTGACGCAACCCCCACTGGTTGGGGCATTGC
CACCACCTGTCAGCTCCTTTCCGGGACTTTCGCTTTCCCCCTCCCTATTGCCACGGCGGAACTCATCGCC
GCCTGCCTTGCCCGCTGCTGGACAGGGGCTCGGCTGTTGGGCACTGACAATTCCGTGGTGTTGTCGGGGA
AATCATCGTCCTTTCCTTGGCTGCTCGCCTGTGTTGCCACCTGGATTCTGCGCGGGACGTCCTTCTGCTA
CGTCCCTTCGGCCCTCAATCCAGCGGACCTTCCTTCCCGCGGCCTGCTGCCGGCTCTGCGGCCTCTTCCG
CGTCTTCGCCTTCGCCCTCAGACGAGTCGGATCTCCCTTTGGGCCGCCTCCCCGCGTCGACTTTAAGACC
AATGACTTACAAGGCAGCTGTAGATCTTAGCCACTTTTTAAAAGAAAAGGGGGGACTGGAAGGGCTAATT
CACTCCCAACGAAGACAAGATCTGCTTTTTGCTTGTACTGGGTCTCTCTGGTTAGACCAGATCTGAGCCT
GGGAGCTCTCTGGCTAACTAGGGAACCCACTGCTTAAGCCTCAATAAAGCTTGCCTTGAGTGCTTCAAGT
AGTGTGTGCCCGTCTGTTGTGTGACTCTGGTAACTAGAGATCCCTCAGACCCTTTTAGTCAGTGTGGAAA
ATCTCTAGCAGTACGTATAGTAGTTCATGTCATCTTATTATTCAGTATTTATAACTTGCAAAGAAATGAA
TATCAGAGAGTGAGAGGAACTTGTTTATTGCAGCTTATAATGGTTACAAATAAAGCAATAGCATCACAAA
TTTCACAAATAAAGCATTTTTTTCACTGCATTCTAGTTGTGGTTTGTCCAAACTCATCAATGTATCTTAT
CATGTCTGGCTCTAGCTATCCCGCCCCTAACTCCGCCCATCCCGCCCCTAACTCCGCCCAGTTCCGCCCA
TTCTCCGCCCCATGGCTGACTAATTTTTTTTATTTATGCAGAGGCCGAGGCCGCCTCGGCCTCTGAGCTA
TTCCAGAAGTAGTGAGGAGGCTTTTTTGGAGGCCTAGGGACGTACCCAATTCGCCCTATAGTGAGTCGTA
TTACGCGCGCTCACTGGCCGTCGTTTTACAACGTCGTGACTGGGAAAACCCTGGCGTTACCCAACTTAAT
CGCCTTGCAGCACATCCCCCTTTCGCCAGCTGGCGTAATAGCGAAGAGGCCCGCACCGATCGCCCTTCCC
AACAGTTGCGCAGCCTGAATGGCGAATGGG
[124 nt withheld, positions 6821-6944]
C
[91 nt withheld, positions 6946-7036]
A
[49 nt withheld, positions 7038-7086]
CCTTTGACGTTGGAGTCCACGTTCTTT
[37 nt withheld, positions 7114-7150]
ACCCTATCTCGGTCTATTCTTTTGATTTATAAGGGATTTTGCCGATTTCGGCCTATTGGTTAAAAAATGA
GCTGATTTAACAAAAATTTAACGCGAATTTTAACAAAATATTAACGCTTACAATTTAGGTGGCACTTTTC
GGGGAAATGTGCGCGGAACCCCTATTTGTTTATTTTTCTAAATACATTCAAATATGTATCCGCTCATGAG
ACAATAACCCTGATAAATGCTTCAATAATATTGAAAAAGGAAGAGTATGAGTATTCAACATTTCCGTGTC
GCCCTTATTCCCTTTTTTGCGGCATTTTGCCTTCCTGTTTTTGCTCACCCAGAAACGCTGGTGAAAGTAA
AAGATGCTGAAGATCAGTTGGGTGCACGAGTGGGTTACATCGAACTGGATCTCAACAGCGGTAAGATCCT
TGAGAGTTTTCGCCCCGAAGAACGTTTTCCAATGATGAGCACTTTTAAAGTTCTGCTATGTGGCGCGGTA
TTATCCCGTATTGACGCCGGGCAAGAGCAACTCGGTCGCCGCATACACTATTCTCAGAATGACTTGGTTG
AGTACTCACCAGTCACAGAAAAGCATCTTACGGATGGCATGACAGTAAGAGAATTATGCAGTGCTGCCAT
AACCATGAGTGATAACACTGCGGCCAACTTACTTCTGACAACGATCGGAGGACCGAAGGAGCTAACCGCT
TTTTTGCACAACATGGGGGATCATGTAACTCGCCTTGATCGTTGGGAACCGGAGCTGAATGAAGCCATAC
CAAACGACGAGCGTGACACCACGATGCCTGTAGCAATGGCAACAACGTTGCGCAAACTATTAACTGGCGA
ACTACTTACTCTAGCTTCCCGGCAACAATTAATAGACTGGATGGAGGCGGATAAAGTTGCAGGACCACTT
CTGCGCTCGGCCCTTCCGGCTGGCTGGTTTATTGCTGATAAATCTGGAGCCGGTGAGCGTGGGTCTCGCG
GTATCATTGCAGCACTGGGGCCAGATGGTAAGCCCTCCCGTATCGTAGTTATCTACACGACGGGGAGTCA
GGCAACTATGGATGAACGAAATAGACAGATCGCTGAGATAGGTGCCTCACTGATTAAGCATTGGTAACTG
TCAGACCAAGTTTACTCATATATACTTTAGATTGATTTAAAACTTCATTTTTAATTTAAAAGGATCTAGG
TGAAGATCCTTTTTGATAATCTCATGACCAAAATCCCTTAACGTGAGTTTTCGTTCCACTGAGCGTCAGA
CCCCGTAGAAAAGATCAAAGGATCTTCTTGAGATCCTTTTTTTCTGCGCGTAATCTGCTGCTTGCAAACA
AAAAAACCACCGCTACCAGCGGTGGTTTGTTTGCCGGATCAAGAGCTACCAACTCTTTTTCCGAAGGTAA
CTGGCTTCAGCAGAGCGCAGATACCAAATACTGTTCTTCTAGTGTAGCCGTAGTTAGGCCACCACTTCAA
GAACTCTGTAGCACCGCCTACATACCTCGCTCTGCTAATCCTGTTACCAGTGGCTGCTGCCAGTGGCGAT
AAGTCGTGTCTTACCGGGTTGGACTCAAGACGATAGTTACCGGATAAGGCGCAGCGGTCGGGCTGAACGG
GGGGTTCGTGCACACAGCCCAGCTTGGAGCGAACGACCTACACCGAACTGAGATACCTACAGCGTGAGCT
ATGAGAAAGCGCCACGCTTCCCGAAGGGAGAAAGGCGGACAGGTATCCGGTAAGCGGCAGGGTCGGAACA
GGAGAGCGCACGAGGGAGCTTCCAGGGGGAAACGCCTGGTATCTTTATAGTCCTGTCGGGTTTCGCCACC
TCTGACTTGAGCGTCGATTTTTGTGATGCTCGTCAGGGGGGCGGAGCCTATGGAAAAACGCCAGCAACGC
GGCCTTTTTACGGTTCCTGGCCTTTTGCTGGCCTTTTGCTCACATGTTCTTTCCTGCGTTATCCCCTGAT
TCTGTGGATAACCGTATTACCGCCTTTGAGTGAGCTGATACCGCTCGCCGCAGCCGAACGACCGAGCGCA
GCGAGTCAGTGAGCGAGGAAGCGGAAGAGCGCCCAATACGCAAACCGCCTCTCCCCGCGCGTTGGCCGAT
TCATTAATGCAGCTGGCACGACAGGTTTCCCGACTGGAAAGCGGGCAGTGAGCGCAACGCAATTAATGTG
AGTTAGCTCACTCATTAGGCACCCCAGGCTTTACACTTTATGCTTCCGGCTCGTATGTTGTGTGGAATTG
TGAGCGGATAACAATTTCACACAGGAAACAGCTATGACCATGATTACGCCAAGCGCGCAATTAACCCTCA
CTAAAGGGAACAAAAGCTGGAGCTGCAAGC
