>Addgene plasmid #142021 | TFORF2305 | depositor partial sequence | sequence record 278200 | Insert
ACCGCCACCATGCTTCAAGATTTAAGTGCAAGTGTCTTCTTTCCACCTTGTTCACAACACAGAACGTTAG
CTCAGGTACCTGACAATGATGAGCAGTTTGTACCAGACTATCAGGCTGAAAGTTTGGCTTTTCATGGCCT
GCCACTGAAAATCAAGAAAGAACCCCACAGTCCATGTTCAGAAATCAGCTCTGCCTGCAGTCAAGAACAG
CCCTTTAAATTCAGCTATGGAGAAAAGTGCCTGTACAATGTCAGATTTCGCCGCCAGCTTTCTGAACCCT
GTAACTCCTTTCCTCCTTTGCCGACGATGCCAAGGGAAGGACGTCCTATGTACCAACGCCAGATGTCTGA
GCCAAACATCCCCTTCCCACCACAAGGCTTTAAGCAGGAGTACCACGACCCAGTGTATGAACACAACACC
ATGGTTGGCAGTGCGGCCAGCCAAAGCTTTCCCCCTCCTCTGATGATTAAACAGGAACCCAGAGATTTTG
CATATGACTCAGAAGTGCCTAGCTGCCACTCCATTTATATGAGGCAAGAAGGCTTCCTGGCTCATCCCAG
CAGAACAGAAGGCTGTATGTTTGAAAAGGGCCCCAGGCAGTTTTATGATGACACCTGTGTTGTCCCAGAA
AAATTCGATGGAGACATCAAACAAGAGCCAGGAATGTATCGGGAAGGACCCACATACCAACGGCGAGGAT
CACTTCAGCTCTGGCAGTTTTTGGTAGCTCTTCTGGATGACCCTTCAAATTCTCATTTTATTGCCTGGAC
TGGTCGAGGCATGGAATTTAAACTGATTGAGCCTGAAGAGGTGGCCCGACGTTGGGGCATTCAGAAAAAC
AGGCCAGCTATGAACTATGATAAACTTAGCCGTTCACTCCGCTATTACTATGAGAAAGGAATTATGCAAA
AGGTGGCTGGAGAGAGATATGTCTACAAGTTTGTGTGTGATCCAGAAGCCCTTTTCTCCATGGCCTTTCC
AGATAATCAGCGTCCACTGCTGAAGACAGACATGGAACGTCACATCAACGAGGAGGACACAGTGCCTCTT
TCTCACTTTGATGAGAGCATGGCCTACATGCCGGAAGGGGGCTGCTGCAACCCCCACCCCTACAACGAAG
GCTACGTGTATTAGTAATGAACTAGTCCGTAACTTGAAAGTATTTCGATTTCTTGGCTTTATATATCTTG
TGGAAAGGACGACGTGACAGTGGCCGCGCCGCTTAC
