>Addgene plasmid #142021 | TFORF2305 | depositor partial sequence | sequence record 278201 | Barcode
CGTGACAGTGGCCGCGCCGCTTAC
